>Addgene plasmid #200447 | All-in-one lenti-ABE8e-NG | addgene full sequence | sequence record 392559 | Addgene NGS Result
TGATGCGGTTTTGGCAGTACATCAATGGGCGTGGATAGCGGTTTGACTCACGGGGATTTCCAAGTCTCCA
CCCCATTGACGTCAATGGGAGTTTGTTTTGGCACCAAAATCAACGGGACTTTCCAAAATGTCGTAACAAC
TCCGCCCCATTGACGCAAATGGGCGGTAGGCGTGTACGGTGGGAGGTCTATATAAGCAGCGCGTTTTGCC
TGTACTGGGTCTCTCTGGTTAGACCAGATCTGAGCCTGGGAGCTCTCTGGCTAACTAGGGAACCCACTGC
TTAAGCCTCAATAAAGCTTGCCTTGAGTGCTTCAAGTAGTGTGTGCCCGTCTGTTGTGTGACTCTGGTAA
CTAGAGATCCCTCAGACCCTTTTAGTCAGTGTGGAAAATCTCTAGCAGTGGCGCCCGAACAGGGACTTGA
AAGCGAAAGGGAAACCAGAGGAGCTCTCTCGACGCAGGACTCGGCTTGCTGAAGCGCGCACGGCAAGAGG
CGAGGGGCGGCGACTGGTGAGTACGCCAAAAATTTTGACTAGCGGAGGCTAGAAGGAGAGAGATGGGTGC
GAGAGCGTCAGTATTAAGCGGGGGAGAATTAGATCGCGATGGGAAAAAATTCGGTTAAGGCCAGGGGGAA
AGAAAAAATATAAATTAAAACATATAGTATGGGCAAGCAGGGAGCTAGAACGATTCGCAGTTAATCCTGG
CCTGTTAGAAACATCAGAAGGCTGTAGACAAATACTGGGACAGCTACAACCATCCCTTCAGACAGGATCA
GAAGAACTTAGATCATTATATAATACAGTAGCAACCCTCTATTGTGTGCATCAAAGGATAGAGATAAAAG
ACACCAAGGAAGCTTTAGACAAGATAGAGGAAGAGCAAAACAAAAGTAAGACCACCGCACAGCAAGCGGC
CGCTGATCTTCAGACCTGGAGGAGGAGATATGAGGGACAATTGGAGAAGTGAATTATATAAATATAAAGT
AGTAAAAATTGAACCATTAGGAGTAGCACCCACCAAGGCAAAGAGAAGAGTGGTGCAGAGAGAAAAAAGA
GCAGTGGGAATAGGAGCTTTGTTCCTTGGGTTCTTGGGAGCAGCAGGAAGCACTATGGGCGCAGCGTCAA
TGACGCTGACGGTACAGGCCAGACAATTATTGTCTGGTATAGTGCAGCAGCAGAACAATTTGCTGAGGGC
TATTGAGGCGCAACAGCATCTGTTGCAACTCACAGTCTGGGGCATCAAGCAGCTCCAGGCAAGAATCCTG
GCTGTGGAAAGATACCTAAAGGATCAACAGCTCCTGGGGATTTGGGGTTGCTCTGGAAAACTCATTTGCA
CCACTGCTGTGCCTTGGAATGCTAGTTGGAGTAATAAATCTCTGGAACAGATTTGGAATCACACGACCTG
GATGGAGTGGGACAGAGAAATTAACAATTACACAAGCTTAATACACTCCTTAATTGAAGAATCGCAAAAC
CAGCAAGAAAAGAATGAACAAGAATTATTGGAATTAGATAAATGGGCAAGTTTGTGGAATTGGTTTAACA
TAACAAATTGGCTGTGGTATATAAAATTATTCATAATGATAGTAGGAGGCTTGGTAGGTTTAAGAATAGT
TTTTGCTGTACTTTCTATAGTGAATAGAGTTAGGCAGGGATATTCACCATTATCGTTTCAGACCCACCTC
CCAACCCCGAGGGGACCCGACAGGCCCGAAGGAATAGAAGAAGAAGGTGGAGAGAGAGACAGAGACAGAT
CCATTCGATTAGTGAACGGATCGGCACTGCGTGCGCCAATTCTGCAGACAAATGGCAGTATTCATCCACA
ATTTTAAAAGAAAAGGGGGGATTGGGGGGTACAGTGCAGGGGAAAGAATAGTAGACATAATAGCAACAGA
CATACAAACTAAAGAATTACAAAAACAAATTACAAAAATTCAAAATTTTCGGGTTTATTACAGGGACAGC
AGAGATCCAGTTTGGTTAATTAAGGTACCGAGGGCCTATTTCCCATGATTCCTTCATATTTGCATATACG
ATACAAGGCTGTTAGAGAGATAATTAGAATTAATTTGACTGTAAACACAAAGATATTAGTACAAAATACG
TGACGTAGAAAGTAATAATTTCTTGGGTAGTTTGCAGTTTTAAAATTATGTTTTAAAATGGACTATCATA
TGCTTACCGTAACTTGAAAGTATTTCGATTTCTTGGCTTTATATATCTTGTGGAAAGGACGAAACACCGG
AGACGGTTGTAAATGAGCACACAAAATACACATGCTAAAATATTATATTCTATGACCTTTATAAAATCAA
CCAAAATCTTCTTTTTAATAACTTTAGTATCAATAATTAGAATTTTTATGTTCCTTTTTGCAAACTTTTA
ATAAAAATGAGCAAAATAAAAAAACGCTAGTTTTAGTAACTCGCGTTGTTTTCTTCACCTTTAATAATAG
CTACTCCACCACTTGTTCCTAAGCGGTCAGCTCCTGCTTCAATCATTTTTTGAGCATCTTCAAATGTTCT
AACTCCACCAGCTGCTTTAACTAAAGCATTGTCTTTAACAACTGACTTCATTAGTTTAACATCTTCAAAT
GTTGCACCTGATTTTGAAAATCCTGTTGATGTTTTAACAAATTCTAATCCAGCTTCAACAGCTATTTCAC
AAGCTTTCATGATTTCTTCTTTTGTTAATAAACAATTTTCCATAATACATTTAACAACATGTGATCCAGC
TGCTTTTTTTACAGCTTTCATGTCTTCTAAAACTAATTCATAATTTTTGTCTTTTAATGCACCAATATTT
AATACCATATCAATTTCTGTTGCACCATCTTTAATTGCTTCAGAAACTTCGAATGCTTTTGTAGCTGTTG
TGCATGCACCTAGAGGAAAACCTACAACATTTGTTATTCCTACATTTGTGCCTTTTAATAATTCTTTACA
ATAGCTTGTTCAATATGAATTAACACAAACTGTTGCAAAATCAAATTCAATTGCTTCATCACATAATTGT
TTAATTTCAGCTTTCGTAGCATCTTGTTTTAATAATGTGTGATCTATATATTTGTTTAGTTTCATTTTTT
CTCCTATATATTCATTTTTAATTTTAATTCTTTAATAATTTCGTCTACTTTAACTTTAGCGTTTTGAACA
GATTCACCAACACCTATAAAATAAATTTTTAGTTTAGGTTCAGTTCCACTTGGGCGAACAGCAAATCATG
ACTTATCTTCTAAATAAAATTTTAGTAAGTCTTGTCCTGGCATATTATACATTCCATCGATGTAGTCTTC
AACATTAACAACTTTAAGTCCAGCAATTTGAGTTAAGGGTGTTGCTCTCAATGATTTCATTAATGGTTCA
ATTTTTAATTTCTTTTCTTCTGGTTTAAAATTCAAGTTTAAAGTGAAAGTGTAATATGCACCCATTTCTT
TAAATAAATCTTCTAAATAGTCTACTAATGTTTTATTTTGTTTTTTATAAAATCAAGCAGCCTCTGCTAT
TAATATAGAAGCTTGTATTCCATCTTTATCTCTAGCTGAGTCATCAATTACATATCCATAACTTTCTTCA
TAAGCAAAAACAAAATTTAATCCGTTATCTTCTTCTTTAGCAATTTCTCTACCCATTCATTTAAATCCAG
TTAAAGTTTTTACAATATTAACTCCATATTTTTCATGAGCGATTCTATCACCCAAATCACTTGTTACAAA
ACTTGAATATAGAGCCGGATTTTTTGGAATGCTATTTAAGCGTTTTAGATTTGATAATTTTCAATCAATT
AAAATTGGTCCTGTTTGATTTCCATCTAATCTTACAAAATGACCATCATGTTTTATTGCCATTCCAAATC
TGTCAGCATCTGGGTCATTCATAATAATAATATCTGCATCATGTTTAATACCATATTCAAGCGGTATTTT
TCATGCAGGATCAAATTCTGGATTTGGATTTACAACATTTTTAAATGTTTCATCTTCAAATGCATGCTCT
TCAACCTCAATAACGTTATATCCTGATTCACGTAATATTTTTGGGGTAAATTTAGTTCCTGTTCCATTAA
CTGCGCTAAAAATAATTTTTAAATCTTTTTTAGCTTCTTGCTCTTTTTTGTACGTCTCTGTTTTAGAGCT
AGAAATAGCAAGTTAAAATAAGGCTAGTCCGTTATCAACTTGAAAAAGTGGCACCGAGTCGGTGCTTTTT
TGAATTCGCTAGCTAGGTCTTGAAAGGAGTGGGAATTGGCTCCGGTGCCCGTCAGTGGGCAGAGCGCACA
TCGCCCACAGTCCCCGAGAAGTTGGGGGGAGGGGTCGGCAATTGATCCGGTGCCTAGAGAAGGTGGCGCG
GGGTAAACTGGGAAAGTGATGTCGTGTACTGGCTCCGCCTTTTTCCCGAGGGTGGGGGAGAACCGTATAT
AAGTGCAGTAGTCGCCGTGAACGTTCTTTTTCGCAACGGGTTTGCCGCCAGAACACAGGACCGGTTCTAG
AGCGCTGCCACCATGAAACGGACAGCCGACGGAAGCGAGTTCGAGTCACCAAAGAAGAAGCGGAAAGTCT
CTGAGGTGGAGTTTTCCCACGAGTACTGGATGAGACATGCCCTGACCCTGGCCAAGAGGGCACGGGATGA
GAGGGAGGTGCCTGTGGGAGCCGTGCTGGTGCTGAACAATAGAGTGATCGGCGAGGGCTGGAACAGAGCC
ATCGGCCTGCACGACCCAACAGCCCATGCCGAAATTATGGCCCTGAGACAGGGCGGCCTGGTCATGCAGA
ACTACAGACTGATTGACGCCACCCTGTACGTGACATTCGAGCCTTGCGTGATGTGCGCCGGCGCCATGAT
CCACTCTAGGATCGGCCGCGTGGTGTTTGGCGTGAGGAACTCAAAAAGAGGCGCCGCAGGCTCCCTGATG
AACGTGCTGAACTACCCCGGCATGAATCACCGCGTCGAAATTACCGAGGGAATCCTGGCAGATGAATGTG
CCGCCCTGCTGTGCGATTTCTATCGGATGCCTAGACAGGTGTTCAATGCTCAGAAGAAGGCCCAGAGCTC
CATCAACTCCGGAGGATCTAGCGGAGGCTCCTCTGGCTCTGAGACACCTGGCACAAGCGAGAGCGCAACA
CCTGAAAGCAGCGGGGGCAGCAGCGGGGGGTCAGACAAGAAGTACAGCATCGGCCTGGCCATCGGCACCA
ACTCTGTGGGCTGGGCCGTGATCACCGACGAGTACAAGGTGCCCAGCAAGAAATTCAAGGTGCTGGGCAA
CACCGACCGGCACAGCATCAAGAAGAACCTGATCGGAGCCCTGCTGTTCGACAGCGGCGAAACAGCCGAG
GCCACCCGGCTGAAGAGAACCGCCAGAAGAAGATACACCAGACGGAAGAACCGGATCTGCTATCTGCAAG
AGATCTTCAGCAACGAGATGGCCAAGGTGGACGACAGCTTCTTCCACAGACTGGAAGAGTCCTTCCTGGT
GGAAGAGGATAAGAAGCACGAGCGGCACCCCATCTTCGGCAACATCGTGGACGAGGTGGCCTACCACGAG
AAGTACCCCACCATCTACCACCTGAGAAAGAAACTGGTGGACAGCACCGACAAGGCCGACCTGCGGCTGA
TCTATCTGGCCCTGGCCCACATGATCAAGTTCCGGGGCCACTTCCTGATCGAGGGCGACCTGAACCCCGA
CAACAGCGACGTGGACAAGCTGTTCATCCAGCTGGTGCAGACCTACAACCAGCTGTTCGAGGAAAACCCC
ATCAACGCCAGCGGCGTGGACGCCAAGGCCATCCTGTCTGCCAGACTGAGCAAGAGCAGACGGCTGGAAA
ATCTGATCGCCCAGCTGCCCGGCGAGAAGAAGAATGGCCTGTTCGGAAACCTGATTGCCCTGAGCCTGGG
CCTGACCCCCAACTTCAAGAGCAACTTCGACCTGGCCGAGGATGCCAAACTGCAGCTGAGCAAGGACACC
TACGACGACGACCTGGACAACCTGCTGGCCCAGATCGGCGACCAGTACGCCGACCTGTTTCTGGCCGCCA
AGAACCTGTCCGACGCCATCCTGCTGAGCGACATCCTGAGAGTGAACACCGAGATCACCAAGGCCCCCCT
GAGCGCCTCTATGATCAAGAGATACGACGAGCACCACCAGGACCTGACCCTGCTGAAAGCTCTCGTGCGG
CAGCAGCTGCCTGAGAAGTACAAAGAGATTTTCTTCGACCAGAGCAAGAACGGCTACGCCGGCTACATTG
ACGGCGGAGCCAGCCAGGAAGAGTTCTACAAGTTCATCAAGCCCATCCTGGAAAAGATGGACGGCACCGA
GGAACTGCTCGTGAAGCTGAACAGAGAGGACCTGCTGCGGAAGCAGCGGACCTTCGACAACGGCAGCATC
CCCCACCAGATCCACCTGGGAGAGCTGCACGCCATTCTGCGGCGGCAGGAAGATTTTTACCCATTCCTGA
AGGACAACCGGGAAAAGATCGAGAAGATCCTGACCTTCCGCATCCCCTACTACGTGGGCCCTCTGGCCAG
GGGAAACAGCAGATTCGCCTGGATGACCAGAAAGAGCGAGGAAACCATCACCCCCTGGAACTTCGAGGAA
GTGGTGGACAAGGGCGCTTCCGCCCAGAGCTTCATCGAGCGGATGACCAACTTCGATAAGAACCTGCCCA
ACGAGAAGGTGCTGCCCAAGCACAGCCTGCTGTACGAGTACTTCACCGTGTATAACGAGCTGACCAAAGT
GAAATACGTGACCGAGGGAATGAGAAAGCCCGCCTTCCTGAGCGGCGAGCAGAAAAAGGCCATCGTGGAC
CTGCTGTTCAAGACCAACCGGAAAGTGACCGTGAAGCAGCTGAAAGAGGACTACTTCAAGAAAATCGAGT
GCTTCGACTCCGTGGAAATCTCCGGCGTGGAAGATCGGTTCAACGCCTCCCTGGGCACATACCACGATCT
GCTGAAAATTATCAAGGACAAGGACTTCCTGGACAATGAGGAAAACGAGGACATTCTGGAAGATATCGTG
CTGACCCTGACACTGTTTGAGGACAGAGAGATGATCGAGGAACGGCTGAAAACCTATGCCCACCTGTTCG
ACGACAAAGTGATGAAGCAGCTGAAGCGGCGGAGATACACCGGCTGGGGCAGGCTGAGCCGGAAGCTGAT
CAACGGCATCCGGGACAAGCAGTCCGGCAAGACAATCCTGGATTTCCTGAAGTCCGACGGCTTCGCCAAC
AGAAACTTCATGCAGCTGATCCACGACGACAGCCTGACCTTTAAAGAGGACATCCAGAAAGCCCAGGTGT
CCGGCCAGGGCGATAGCCTGCACGAGCACATTGCCAATCTGGCCGGCAGCCCCGCCATTAAGAAGGGCAT
CCTGCAGACAGTGAAGGTGGTGGACGAGCTCGTGAAAGTGATGGGCCGGCACAAGCCCGAGAACATCGTG
ATCGAAATGGCCAGAGAGAACCAGACCACCCAGAAGGGACAGAAGAACAGCCGCGAGAGAATGAAGCGGA
TCGAAGAGGGCATCAAAGAGCTGGGCAGCCAGATCCTGAAAGAACACCCCGTGGAAAACACCCAGCTGCA
GAACGAGAAGCTGTACCTGTACTACCTGCAGAATGGGCGGGATATGTACGTGGACCAGGAACTGGACATC
AACCGGCTGTCCGACTACGATGTGGACCATATCGTGCCTCAGAGCTTTCTGAAGGACGACTCCATCGACA
ACAAGGTGCTGACCAGAAGCGACAAGAACCGGGGCAAGAGCGACAACGTGCCCTCCGAAGAGGTCGTGAA
GAAGATGAAGAACTACTGGCGGCAGCTGCTGAACGCCAAGCTGATTACCCAGAGAAAGTTCGACAATCTG
ACCAAGGCCGAGAGAGGCGGCCTGAGCGAACTGGATAAGGCCGGCTTCATCAAGAGACAGCTGGTGGAAA
CCCGGCAGATCACAAAGCACGTGGCACAGATCCTGGACTCCCGGATGAACACTAAGTACGACGAGAATGA
CAAGCTGATCCGGGAAGTGAAAGTGATCACCCTGAAGTCCAAGCTGGTGTCCGATTTCCGGAAGGATTTC
CAGTTTTACAAAGTGCGCGAGATCAACAACTACCACCACGCCCACGACGCCTACCTGAACGCCGTCGTGG
GAACCGCCCTGATCAAAAAGTACCCTAAGCTGGAAAGCGAGTTCGTGTACGGCGACTACAAGGTGTACGA
CGTGCGGAAGATGATCGCCAAGAGCGAGCAGGAAATCGGCAAGGCTACCGCCAAGTACTTCTTCTACAGC
AACATCATGAACTTTTTCAAGACCGAGATTACCCTGGCCAACGGCGAGATCCGGAAGCGGCCTCTGATCG
AGACAAACGGCGAAACCGGGGAGATCGTGTGGGATAAGGGCCGGGATTTTGCCACCGTGCGGAAAGTGCT
GAGCATGCCCCAAGTGAATATCGTGAAAAAGACCGAGGTGCAGACAGGCGGCTTCAGCAAAGAGTCTATC
AGGCCCAAGAGGAACAGCGATAAGCTGATCGCCAGAAAGAAGGACTGGGACCCTAAGAAGTACGGCGGCT
TCGTCAGCCCCACCGTGGCCTATTCTGTGCTGGTGGTGGCCAAAGTGGAAAAGGGCAAGTCCAAGAAACT
GAAGAGTGTGAAAGAGCTGCTGGGGATCACCATCATGGAAAGAAGCAGCTTCGAGAAGAATCCCATCGAC
TTTCTGGAAGCCAAGGGCTACAAAGAAGTGAAAAAGGACCTGATCATCAAGCTGCCTAAGTACTCCCTGT
TCGAGCTGGAAAACGGCCGGAAGAGAATGCTGGCCTCTGCCAGATTCCTGCAGAAGGGAAACGAACTGGC
CCTGCCCTCCAAATATGTGAACTTCCTGTACCTGGCCAGCCACTATGAGAAGCTGAAGGGCTCCCCCGAG
GATAATGAGCAGAAACAGCTGTTTGTGGAACAGCACAAGCACTACCTGGACGAGATCATCGAGCAGATCA
GCGAGTTCTCCAAGAGAGTGATCCTGGCCGACGCTAATCTGGACAAAGTGCTGTCCGCCTACAACAAGCA
CCGGGATAAGCCCATCAGAGAGCAGGCCGAGAATATCATCCACCTGTTTACCCTGACCAATCTGGGAGCC
CCTAGGGCCTTCAAGTACTTTGACACCACCATCGACCGGAAGGTGTACAGGAGCACCAAAGAGGTGCTGG
ACGCCACCCTGATCCACCAGAGCATCACCGGCCTGTACGAGACACGGATCGACCTGTCTCAGCTGGGAGG
TGACTCTGGCGGCTCAAAAAGAACCGCCGACGGCAGCGAATTCGAGCCCAAGAAGAAGAGGAAAGTCGAT
TACAAAGACGATGACGATAAGGGATCCGGCGCAACAAACTTCTCTCTGCTGAAACAAGCCGGAGATGTCG
AAGAGAATCCTGGACCGACCGAGTACAAGCCCACGGTGCGCCTCGCCACCCGCGACGACGTCCCCAGGGC
CGTACGCACCCTCGCCGCCGCGTTCGCCGACTACCCCGCCACGCGCCACACCGTCGATCCGGACCGCCAC
ATCGAGCGGGTCACCGAGCTGCAAGAACTCTTCCTCACGCGCGTCGGGCTCGACATCGGCAAGGTGTGGG
TCGCGGACGACGGCGCCGCGGTGGCGGTCTGGACCACGCCGGAGAGCGTCGAAGCGGGGGCGGTGTTCGC
CGAGATCGGCCCGCGCATGGCCGAGTTGAGCGGTTCCCGGCTGGCCGCGCAGCAACAGATGGAAGGCCTC
CTGGCGCCGCACCGGCCCAAGGAGCCCGCGTGGTTCCTGGCCACCGTCGGAGTCTCGCCCGACCACCAGG
GCAAGGGTCTGGGCAGCGCCGTCGTGCTCCCCGGAGTGGAGGCGGCCGAGCGCGCCGGGGTGCCCGCCTT
CCTGGAGACCTCCGCGCCCCGCAACCTCCCCTTCTACGAGCGGCTCGGCTTCACCGTCACCGCCGACGTC
GAGGTGCCCGAAGGACCGCGCACCTGGTGCATGACCCGCAAGCCCGGTGCCTGAACGCGTTAAGTCGACA
ATCAACCTCTGGATTACAAAATTTGTGAAAGATTGACTGGTATTCTTAACTATGTTGCTCCTTTTACGCT
ATGTGGATACGCTGCTTTAATGCCTTTGTATCATGCTATTGCTTCCCGTATGGCTTTCATTTTCTCCTCC
TTGTATAAATCCTGGTTGCTGTCTCTTTATGAGGAGTTGTGGCCCGTTGTCAGGCAACGTGGCGTGGTGT
GCACTGTGTTTGCTGACGCAACCCCCACTGGTTGGGGCATTGCCACCACCTGTCAGCTCCTTTCCGGGAC
TTTCGCTTTCCCCCTCCCTATTGCCACGGCGGAACTCATCGCCGCCTGCCTTGCCCGCTGCTGGACAGGG
GCTCGGCTGTTGGGCACTGACAATTCCGTGGTGTTGTCGGGGAAATCATCGTCCTTTCCTTGGCTGCTCG
CCTGTGTTGCCACCTGGATTCTGCGCGGGACGTCCTTCTGCTACGTCCCTTCGGCCCTCAATCCAGCGGA
CCTTCCTTCCCGCGGCCTGCTGCCGGCTCTGCGGCCTCTTCCGCGTCTTCGCCTTCGCCCTCAGACGAGT
CGGATCTCCCTTTGGGCCGCCTCCCCGCGTCGACTTTAAGACCAATGACTTACAAGGCAGCTGTAGATCT
TAGCCACTTTTTAAAAGAAAAGGGGGGACTGGAAGGGCTAATTCACTCCCAACGAAGACAAGATCTGCTT
TTTGCTTGTACTGGGTCTCTCTGGTTAGACCAGATCTGAGCCTGGGAGCTCTCTGGCTAACTAGGGAACC
CACTGCTTAAGCCTCAATAAAGCTTGCCTTGAGTGCTTCAAGTAGTGTGTGCCCGTCTGTTGTGTGACTC
TGGTAACTAGAGATCCCTCAGACCCTTTTAGTCAGTGTGGAAAATCTCTAGCAGGGCCCGTTTAAACCCG
CTGATCAGCCTCGACTGTGCCTTCTAGTTGCCAGCCATCTGTTGTTTGCCCCTCCCCCGTGCCTTCCTTG
ACCCTGGAAGGTGCCACTCCCACTGTCCTTTCCTAATAAAATGAGGAAATTGCATCGCATTGTCTGAGTA
GGTGTCATTCTATTCTGGGGGGTGGGGTGGGGCAGGACAGCAAGGGGGAGGATTGGGAAGACAATAGCAG
GCATGCTGGGGATGCGGTGGGCTCTATGGCTTCTGAGGCGGAAAGAACCAGCTGGGGCTCTAGGGGGTAT
CCCC
[124 nt withheld, positions 11205-11328]
C
[91 nt withheld, positions 11330-11420]
A
[49 nt withheld, positions 11422-11470]
CCTTTGACGTTGGAGTCCACGTTCTTT
[37 nt withheld, positions 11498-11534]
ACCCTATCTCGGTCTATTCTTTTGATTTATAAGGGATTTTGCCGATTTCGGCCTATTGGTTAAAAAATGA
GCTGATTTAACAAAAATTTAACGCGAATTAATTCTGTGGAATGTGTGTCAGTTAGGGTGTGGAAAGTCCC
CAGGCTCCCCAGCAGGCAGAAGTATGCAAAGCATGCATCTCAATTAGTCAGCAACCAGGTGTGGAAAGTC
CCCAGGCTCCCCAGCAGGCAGAAGTATGCAAAGCATGCATCTCAATTAGTCAGCAACCATAGTCCCGCCC
CTAACTCCGCCCATCCCGCCCCTAACTCCGCCCAGTTCCGCCCATTCTCCGCCCCATGGCTGACTAATTT
TTTTTATTTATGCAGAGGCCGAGGCCGCCTCTGCCTCTGAGCTATTCCAGAAGTAGTGAGGAGGCTTTTT
TGGAGGCCTAGGCTTTTGCAAAAAGCTCCCGGGAGCTTGTATATCCATTTTCGGATCTGATCAGCACGTG
TTGACAATTAATCATCGGCATAGTATATCGGCATAGTATAATACGACAAGGTGAGGAACTAAACCATGGC
CAAGTTGACCAGTGCCGTTCCGGTGCTCACCGCGCGCGACGTCGCCGGAGCGGTCGAGTTCTGGACCGAC
CGGCTCGGGTTCTCCCGGGACTTCGTGGAGGACGACTTCGCCGGTGTGGTCCGGGACGACGTGACCCTGT
TCATCAGCGCGGTCCAGGACCAGGTGGTGCCGGACAACACCCTGGCCTGGGTGTGGGTGCGCGGCCTGGA
CGAGCTGTACGCCGAGTGGTCGGAGGTCGTGTCCACGAACTTCCGGGACGCCTCCGGGCCGGCCATGACC
GAGATCGGCGAGCAGCCGTGGGGGCGGGAGTTCGCCCTGCGCGACCCGGCCGGCAACTGCGTGCACTTCG
TGGCCGAGGAGCAGGACTGACACGTGCTACGAGATTTCGATTCCACCGCCGCCTTCTATGAAAGGTTGGG
CTTCGGAATCGTTTTCCGGGACGCCGGCTGGATGATCCTCCAGCGCGGGGATCTCATGCTGGAGTTCTTC
GCCCACCCCAACTTGTTTATTGCAGCTTATAATGGTTACAAATAAAGCAATAGCATCACAAATTTCACAA
ATAAAGCATTTTTTTCACTGCATTCTAGTTGTGGTTTGTCCAAACTCATCAATGTATCTTATCATGTCTG
TATACCGTCGACCTCTAGCTAGAGCTTGGCGTAATCATGGTCATAGCTGTTTCCTGTGTGAAATTGTTAT
CCGCTCACAATTCCACACAACATACGAGCCGGAAGCATAAAGTGTAAAGCCTGGGGTGCCTAATGAGTGA
GCTAACTCACATTAATTGCGTTGCGCTCACTGCCCGCTTTCCAGTCGGGAAACCTGTCGTGCCAGCTGCA
TTAATGAATCGGCCAACGCGCGGGGAGAGGCGGTTTGCGTATTGGGCGCTCTTCCGCTTCCTCGCTCACT
GACTCGCTGCGCTCGGTCGTTCGGCTGCGGCGAGCGGTATCAGCTCACTCAAAGGCGGTAATACGGTTAT
CCACAGAATCAGGGGATAACGCAGGAAAGAACATGTGAGCAAAAGGCCAGCAAAAGGCCAGGAACCGTAA
AAAGGCCGCGTTGCTGGCGTTTTTCCATAGGCTCCGCCCCCCTGACGAGCATCACAAAAATCGACGCTCA
AGTCAGAGGTGGCGAAACCCGACAGGACTATAAAGATACCAGGCGTTTCCCCCTGGAAGCTCCCTCGTGC
GCTCTCCTGTTCCGACCCTGCCGCTTACCGGATACCTGTCCGCCTTTCTCCCTTCGGGAAGCGTGGCGCT
TTCTCATAGCTCACGCTGTAGGTATCTCAGTTCGGTGTAGGTCGTTCGCTCCAAGCTGGGCTGTGTGCAC
GAACCCCCCGTTCAGCCCGACCGCTGCGCCTTATCCGGTAACTATCGTCTTGAGTCCAACCCGGTAAGAC
ACGACTTATCGCCACTGGCAGCAGCCACTGGTAACAGGATTAGCAGAGCGAGGTATGTAGGCGGTGCTAC
AGAGTTCTTGAAGTGGTGGCCTAACTACGGCTACACTAGAAGAACAGTATTTGGTATCTGCGCTCTGCTG
AAGCCAGTTACCTTCGGAAAAAGAGTTGGTAGCTCTTGATCCGGCAAACAAACCACCGCTGGTAGCGGTG
GTTTTTTTGTTTGCAAGCAGCAGATTACGCGCAGAAAAAAAGGATCTCAAGAAGATCCTTTGATCTTTTC
TACGGGGTCTGACGCTCAGTGGAACGAAAACTCACGTTAAGGGATTTTGGTCATGAGATTATCAAAAAGG
ATCTTCACCTAGATCCTTTTAAATTAAAAATGAAGTTTTAAATCAATCTAAAGTATATATGAGTAAACTT
GGTCTGACAGTTACCAATGCTTAATCAGTGAGGCACCTATCTCAGCGATCTGTCTATTTCGTTCATCCAT
AGTTGCCTGACTCCCCGTCGTGTAGATAACTACGATACGGGAGGGCTTACCATCTGGCCCCAGTGCTGCA
ATGATACCGCGAGACCCACGCTCACCGGCTCCAGATTTATCAGCAATAAACCAGCCAGCCGGAAGGGCCG
AGCGCAGAAGTGGTCCTGCAACTTTATCCGCCTCCATCCAGTCTATTAATTGTTGCCGGGAAGCTAGAGT
AAGTAGTTCGCCAGTTAATAGTTTGCGCAACGTTGTTGCCATTGCTACAGGCATCGTGGTGTCACGCTCG
TCGTTTGGTATGGCTTCATTCAGCTCCGGTTCCCAACGATCAAGGCGAGTTACATGATCCCCCATGTTGT
GCAAAAAAGCGGTTAGCTCCTTCGGTCCTCCGATCGTTGTCAGAAGTAAGTTGGCCGCAGTGTTATCACT
CATGGTTATGGCAGCACTGCATAATTCTCTTACTGTCATGCCATCCGTAAGATGCTTTTCTGTGACTGGT
GAGTACTCAACCAAGTCATTCTGAGAATAGTGTATGCGGCGACCGAGTTGCTCTTGCCCGGCGTCAATAC
GGGATAATACCGCGCCACATAGCAGAACTTTAAAAGTGCTCATCATTGGAAAACGTTCTTCGGGGCGAAA
ACTCTCAAGGATCTTACCGCTGTTGAGATCCAGTTCGATGTAACCCACTCGTGCACCCAACTGATCTTCA
GCATCTTTTACTTTCACCAGCGTTTCTGGGTGAGCAAAAACAGGAAGGCAAAATGCCGCAAAAAAGGGAA
TAAGGGCGACACGGAAATGTTGAATACTCATACTCTTCCTTTTTCAATATTATTGAAGCATTTATCAGGG
TTATTGTCTCATGAGCGGATACATATTTGAATGTATTTAGAAAAATAAACAAATAGGGGTTCCGCGCACA
TTTCCCCGAAAAGTGCCACCTGACGTCGACGGATCGGGAGATCTCCCGATCCCCTATGGTGCACTCTCAG
TACAATCTGCTCTGATGCCGCATAGTTAAGCCAGTATCTGCTCCCTGCTTGTGTGTTGGAGGTCGCTGAG
TAGTGCGCGAGCAAAATTTAAGCTACAACAAGGCAAGGCTTGACCGACAATTGCATGAAGAATCTGCTTA
GGGTTAGGCGTTTTGCGCTGCTTCGCGATGTACGGGCCAGATATACGCGTTGACATTGATTATTGACTAG
TTATTAATAGTAATCAATTACGGGGTCATTAGTTCATAGCCCATATATGGAGTTCCGCGTTACATAACTT
ACGGTAAATGGCCCGCCTGGCTGACCGCCCAACGACCCCCGCCCATTGACGTCAATAATGACGTATGTTC
CCATAGTAACGCCAATAGGGACTTTCCATTGACGTCAATGGGTGGAGTATTTACGGTAAACTGCCCACTT
GGCAGTACATCAAGTGTATCATATGCCAAGTACGCCCCCTATTGACGTCAATGACGGTAAATGGCCCGCC
TGGCATTATGCCCAGTACATGACCTTATGGGACTTTCCTACTTGGCAGTACATCTACGTATTAGTCATCG
CTATTACCATGG
Features (pLannotate 1.2.2; 36 found; start..end, strand, type, name):
    217..397     +  LTR            5' LTR (truncated): truncated 5' long terminal repeat (LTR) from HIV-1
    444..569     +  misc_feature   HIV-1 Ψ: packaging signal of human immunodeficiency virus type 1
    553..916     +  CDS            HIV-1 gag (fragment): gag protein from human immunodeficiency virus 1; gag
   1062..1295    +  misc_feature   RRE: The Rev response element (RRE) of HIV-1 allows for Rev-dependent mRNA export from the nucleus to the cytoplasm.
   1672..1772    +  CDS            Rev (fragment): human immunodeficiency virus 1 (HIV-1) Rev protein; rev; enhances nuclear export of unspliced and incompletely spliced viral mRNAs
   1822..1939    +  misc_feature   cPPT/CTS: central polypurine tract and central termination sequence of HIV-1
   1990..2230    +  promoter       U6 promoter: RNA polymerase III promoter for human U6 snRNA
   2416..3075    -  CDS            deoC1: DEOC1_STAAN - Also known as dra. Experimental evidence at protein level: Swiss-Prot protein existence level 1. Catalyzes a reversible aldol reaction between acetaldehyde and D-glyceraldehyde 3-phosphate to generate 2-deoxy-D-ribose 5- phosphate. From Staphylococcus aureus (strain N315).
   4120..4195    +  misc_RNA       gRNA scaffold: guide RNA scaffold for the Streptococcus pyogenes CRISPR/Cas9 system
   4213..4231    +  CDS            small t antigen (fragment): SV40 (simian virus 40) small t antigen
   4257..4468    +  promoter       EF-1α core promoter: core promoter for human elongation factor EF-1α
   4550..5041    +  CDS            tadA: TADA_ECOLI - Also known as yfhC. Experimental evidence at protein level: Swiss-Prot protein existence level 1. Catalyzes the deamination of adenosine to inosine at the wobble position 34 of tRNA(Arg2). Essential for cell viability. From Escherichia coli (strain K12).
   5144..6745    +  CDS            dCas9(N): N-terminal portion of catalytically inactive Streptococcus pyogenes dCas9 carrying the D10A mutation (Zetsche et al., 2015)
   6746..9240    +  CDS            Cas9(C) (fragment): C-terminal portion of Streptococcus pyogenes Cas9 (Zetsche et al., 2015)
   9397..9994    +  CDS            PuroR (fragment): puromycin N-acetyltransferase; pac from Streptomyces; confers resistance to puromycin
  10010..10598   +  misc_feature   WPRE: woodchuck hepatitis virus posttranscriptional regulatory element
  10649..10668   +  misc_feature   cPPT/CTS (fragment): central polypurine tract and central termination sequence of HIV-1
  10670..10903   +  LTR            3' LTR (ΔU3): self-inactivating 3' long terminal repeat (LTR) from HIV-1
  10935..11159   +  polyA_signal   bGH poly(A) signal: bovine growth hormone polyadenylation signal
  11163..11184   +  promoter       SV40 promoter (fragment): SV40 enhancer and early promoter
  11205..11633   +  rep_origin     f1 ori (sequence partly withheld): f1 bacteriophage origin of replication; arrow indicates direction of (+) strand synthesis
  11647..11976   +  promoter       SV40 promoter: SV40 enhancer and early promoter
  12024..12071   +  promoter       EM7 promoter: synthetic bacterial promoter&nbsp
  12090..12464   +  CDS            BleoR: antibiotic-binding protein; Sh ble from Streptoalloteichus hindustanus; confers resistance to bleomycin, phleomycin, and Zeocin™
  12474..12599   +  CDS            ble (fragment): BLE_KLEPN - Experimental evidence at protein level: Swiss-Prot protein existence level 1. Binding protein with a strong affinity to the bleomycin family of antibiotics. Binds to CL990; an antimitotic-antibiotic compound. From Klebsiella pneumoniae.
  12594..12715   +  polyA_signal   SV40 poly(A) signal: SV40 polyadenylation signal
  12786..12808   -  protein_bind   lac operator (fragment): The lac repressor binds to the lac operator to inhibit transcription in E. coli. This inhibition can be relieved by adding lactose or isopropyl-β-D-thiogalactopyranoside (IPTG). lac repressor encoded by lacI
  12812..12842   -  promoter       lac promoter: promoter for the E. coli lac operon
  12857..12878   -  protein_bind   CAP binding site: CAP binding activates transcription in the presence of cAMP. E. coli catabolite activator protein
  12891..12983   -  CDS            lacI (fragment): lac repressor; lacI; The lac repressor binds to the lac operator to inhibit transcription in E. coli. This inhibition can be relieved by adding lactose or isopropyl-β-D-thiogalactopyranoside (IPTG).
  13166..13754   -  rep_origin     ori: high-copy-number ColE1/pMB1/pBR322/pUC origin of replication
  13925..14785   -  CDS            AmpR: β-lactamase; bla; confers resistance to ampicillin, carbenicillin, and related antibiotics
  14786..14890   -  promoter       AmpR promoter: bla
  14949..15001   -  misc_feature   bom (fragment): basis of mobility region from pBR322
  15156..15535   +  enhancer       CMV enhancer: human cytomegalovirus immediate early enhancer
  15536..199     +  promoter       CMV promoter (across the origin): human cytomegalovirus (CMV) immediate early promoter
