[The description below was written by a language model from this plasmid's Addgene catalogue record and pLannotate feature annotations shown in this document.]
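Description:
All-in-one lenti-ABE8e-NG is a lentiviral CRISPR vector built on the lentiCRISPR v2 backbone, in which the original nuclease was replaced by an adenine base editor taken from a separate base-editor plasmid. It is deposited as an empty backbone: no guide sequence is installed. The roughly 15.5 kb plasmid is propagated in E. coli through a ColE1/pUC-type origin with ampicillin resistance, although the catalogue lists it as low copy and specifies a recombination-tolerant strain, as is common for LTR-containing plasmids. The backbone also carries an f1 origin and an SV40/EM7-driven bleomycin/Zeocin resistance cassette outside the viral region.

The transfer cassette has the usual HIV-1-derived architecture: a CMV enhancer/promoter fused to a truncated 5' LTR drives genomic RNA production in packaging cells, followed by the Ψ packaging signal, RRE, cPPT/CTS, and a self-inactivating ΔU3 3' LTR with a downstream bGH polyadenylation signal. Within this, a human U6 promoter is separated from the S. pyogenes guide RNA scaffold by a stuffer of almost 2 kb (part of which is annotated by homology as a bacterial deoC gene), which is presumably replaced when a guide is cloned. An EF-1α core promoter then drives a reading frame consisting of a TadA-derived deaminase fused to Cas9 carrying the D10A mutation. The name indicates the ABE8e deaminase and an NG-PAM Cas9 variant, though the annotation does not resolve these variants. Puromycin N-acetyltransferase follows the editor for selection of transduced mammalian cells, but the linking element is not annotated, and a WPRE enhances expression. The vector delivers guide and editor together for A-to-G base editing, and the associated work used base editing to probe cysteine function in cancer dependency genes.
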