Addgene plasmid #200447: All-in-one lenti-ABE8e-NG
Purpose: (Empty Backbone) Lentivirus vector for base editing
Depositing lab: Benjamin Cravatt. Depositing organization: Scripps California (The Scripps Research Institute). Publication: Assigning functionality to cysteines by base editing of cancer dependency genes. Li H, Ma T, Remsberg JR, Won SJ, DeMeester KE, Njomen E, Ogasawara D, Zhao KT, Huang TP, Lu B, Simon GM, Melillo B, Schreiber SL, Lykke-Andersen J, Liu DR, Cravatt BF. Nat Chem Biol. 2023 Nov;19(11):1320-1330. doi: 10.1038/s41589-023-01428-w. Epub 2023 Oct 2. PubMed 37783940.
Backbone
  Vector backbone: lentiCRISPR v2
  Modifications to backbone: Inserted base editor (#138491) to lentivirus plasmid #52961.
  Vector type: Mammalian Expression, Lentiviral, CRISPR
  Selectable markers: Puromycin
Growth in bacteria
  Bacterial resistance: Ampicillin, 100 μg/mL
  Growth temperature: 30°C
  Growth strain: NEB Stable
  Copy number: Low Copy
Gene/Insert
  Cloning method: Ligation Independent Cloning
  Sequencing primers: 5′ GACTATCATATGCTTACCGT
Resource information
  A portion of this plasmid was derived from a plasmid made by: Base editor (#138491, gift from David Liu, Broad Institute) was inserted into lentivirus plasmid (#52961, gift from Feng Zhang, Broad Institute).
Terms and licenses: Academic/Nonprofit Terms; Industry Terms: Not Available to Industry
Depositor comments: Please visit https://www.biorxiv.org/content/10.1101/2022.11.17.516964v1 for bioRxiv preprint.
How to cite: All-in-one lenti-ABE8e-NG was a gift from Benjamin Cravatt (Addgene plasmid # 200447 ; http://n2t.net/addgene:200447 ; RRID:Addgene_200447)
